>Addgene plasmid #138394 | pF3BGX-T2A-GAL4-DBD | addgene full sequence | sequence record 333293 | Addgene NGS Result
CATGATGAAATAACATAAGGTGGTCCCGTCGATAGCCGAAGCTTACCGAAGTATACACTTAAATTCAGTG
CACGTTTGCTTGTTGAGAGGAAAGGTTGTGTGCGGACGAATTTTTTTTTGAAAACATTAACCCTTACGTG
GAATAAAAAAAAATGAAATATTGCAAATTTTGCTGCAAAGCTGTGACTGGAGTAAAATTAATTCACGTGC
CGAAGTGTGCTATTAAGAGAAAATTGTGGGAGCAGAGCCTTGGGTGCAGCCTTGGTGAAAACTCCCAAAT
TTGTGATACCCACTTTAATGATTCGCAGTGGAAGGCTGCACCTGCAAAAGGTCAGACATTTAAAAGGAGG
CGACTCAACGCAGATGCCGTACCTAGTAAAGTGATAGAGCCTGAACCAGAAAAGATAAAAGAAGGCTATA
CCAGTGGGAGTACACAAACAGAGTAAGTTTGAATAGTAAAAAAAATCATTTATGTAAACAATAACGTGAC
TGTGCGTTAGGTCCTGTTCATTGTTTAATGAAAATAAGAGCTTGAGGGAAAAAATTCGTACTTTGGAGTA
CGAAATGCGTCGTTTAGAGCAGCAGCGGTACCGGGCCCCCCCTCGAGGTCGACGAAGTTCCTATTCTTCA
AATAGTATAGGAACTTCAAGCTTCTTAAGGAATTCGAGCTCGCCCGGGGATCTAATTCAATTAGAGACTA
ATTCAATTAGAGCTAATTCAATTAGGATCAGCTTATCGATTTCGAACCCTCGACCGCCGGAGTATAAATA
GAGGCGCTTCGTCTACGGAGCGACAATTCAATTCAAACAAGCAAAGTGAACACGTCGCTAAGCGAAAGCT
AAGCAAATAAACAAGCGCAGCTGAACAAGCTAAACAATCGGGCTAGACCTAGGCAAAATGGTGAGCAAGG
GCGAGGAGCTGTTCACCGGGGTGGTGCCCATCCTGGTCGAGCTGGACGGCGACGTAAACGGCCACAAGTT
CAGCGTGTCCGGCGAGGGCGAGGGCGATGCCACCTACGGCAAGCTGACCCTGAAGCTCATCTGCACCACC
GGCAAGCTGCCCGTGCCCTGGCCCACCCTCGTGACCACCCTGGGCTACGGCCTGCAGTGCTTCGCCCGCT
ACCCCGACCACATGAAGCAGCACGACTTCTTCAAGTCCGCCATGCCCGAAGGCTACGTCCAGGAGCGCAC
CATCTTCTTCAAGGACGACGGCAACTACAAGACCCGCGCCGAGGTGAAGTTCGAGGGCGACACCCTGGTG
AACCGCATCGAGCTGAAGGGCATCGACTTCAAGGAGGACGGCAACATCCTGGGGCACAAGCTGGAGTACA
ACTACAACAGCCACAACGTCTATATCACCGCCGACAAGCAGAAGAACGGCATCAAGGCCAACTTCAAGAT
CCGCCACAACATCGAGGACGGCGGCGTGCAGCTCGCCGACCACTACCAGCAGAACACCCCCATCGGCGAC
GGCCCCGTGCTGCTGCCCGACAACCACTACCTGAGCTACCAGTCCGCCCTGAGCAAAGACCCCAACGAGA
AGCGCGATCACATGGTCCTGCTGGAGTTCGTGACCGCCGCCGGGATCACTCTCGGCATGGACGAGCTGTA
CAAGTAACCATGGCTAGATCATAATCAGCCATACCACATTTGTAGAGGTTTTACTTGCTTTAAAAAACCT
CCCACACCTCCCCCTGAACCTGAAACATAAAATGAATGCAATTGTTGTTGTTAACTTGTTTATTGCAGCT
TATAATGGTTACAAATAAAGCAATAGCATCACAAATTTCACAAATAAAGCATTTTTTTCACTGCATTCTA
GTTGTGGTTTGTCCAAACTCATCAATGTATCGAATTCGTACGCGCCCGGGGAGCCCAAGGGCACGCCCTG
GCACCCGGCGCGCCAGAGGGCCGCGGCAGCCTGCTCACCTGCGGCGACGTGGAAGAGAACCCAGGACCAA
TGCTGGAGATCCGCGCCGCCTTCCTGCGCCAGCGCAACACCGCCCTGCGCACCGAGGTGGCCGAGCTGGA
GCAGGAGGTGCAGCGCCTGGAGAACGAGGTGAGCCAGTACGAGACCCGCTACGGCCCCCTGGGCGGCGGC
AAGGCTAGCGGAGGAGGTGGTGGAGGTGGAGGTGGAGGTACTAGTATGAAGCTACTGTCTTCTATCGAAC
AAGCATGCGATATTTGCCGACTTAAAAAGCTCAAGTGCTCCAAAGAAAAACCGAAGTGCGCCAAGTGTCT
GAAGAACAACTGGGAGTGTCGCTACTCTCCCAAAACCAAAAGGTCTCCGCTGACTAGGGCACATCTGACA
GAAGTGGAATCAAGGCTAGAAAGACTGGAACAGCTATTTCTACTGATTTTTCCTCGAGAAGACCTTGACA
TGATTTTGAAAATGGATTCTTTACAGGATATAAAAGCATTGTTAACAGGATTATTTGTACAAGATAATGT
GAATAAAGATGCCGTCACAGATAGATTGGCTTCAGTGGAGACTGATATGCCTCTAACATTGAGACAGCAT
AGAATAAGTGCGACATCATCATCGGAAGAGAGTAGTAACAAAGGTCAAAGACAGTTGACTGTATCGTAAG
CGGCCGCATAACTTCGTATAGCATACATTATACGAAGTTATACCGGTGGCCGCGAAGTTCCTATTCTTCA
AATAGTATAGGAACTTCGAGCTCCCGGAGAGATGCAGAAGCTTTGCGTACTCGCAAATTATTAAAAATAA
AACTTTAAAAATAATTTCGTCTAATTAATATTATGAGTTAATTCAAACCCCACGGACATGCTAAGGGTTA
ATCAACAATCATATCGCTGTCTCACTCAGACTCAATACGACACTCAGAATACTATTCCTTTCACTCGCAC
TTATTGCAAGCATACGTTAAGTGGATGTCTCTTGCCGACGGGACCACCTTATGTTATTTCATCATGGTCT
GGCCATTCTCATCGTGAGCTTCCGGGTGCTCGCCAGCTGCATTAATGAATCGGCCAACGCGCGGGGAGAG
GCGGTTTGCGTATTGGGCGCTCTTCCGCTTCCTCGCTCACTGACTCGCTGCGCTCGGTCGTTCGGCTGCG
GCGAGCGGTATCAGCTCACTCAAAGGCGGTAATACGGTTATCCACAGAATCAGGGGATAACGCAGGAAAG
AACATGTGAGCAAAAGGCCAGCAAAAGGCCAGGAACCGTAAAAAGGCCGCGTTGCTGGCGTTTTTCCATA
GGCTCCGCCCCCCTGACGAGCATCACAAAAATCGACGCTCAAGTCAGAGGTGGCGAAACCCGACAGGACT
ATAAAGATACCAGGCGTTTCCCCCTGGAAGCTCCCTCGTGCGCTCTCCTGTTCCGACCCTGCCGCTTACC
GGATACCTGTCCGCCTTTCTCCCTTCGGGAAGCGTGGCGCTTTCTCATAGCTCACGCTGTAGGTATCTCA
GTTCGGTGTAGGTCGTTCGCTCCAAGCTGGGCTGTGTGCACGAACCCCCCGTTCAGCCCGACCGCTGCGC
CTTATCCGGTAACTATCGTCTTGAGTCCAACCCGGTAAGACACGACTTATCGCCACTGGCAGCAGCCACT
GGTAACAGGATTAGCAGAGCGAGGTATGTAGGCGGTGCTACAGAGTTCTTGAAGTGGTGGCCTAACTACG
GCTACACTAGAAGAACAGTATTTGGTATCTGCGCTCTGCTGAAGCCAGTTACCTTCGGAAAAAGAGTTGG
TAGCTCTTGATCCGGCAAACAAACCACCGCTGGTAGCGGTGGTTTTTTTGTTTGCAAGCAGCAGATTACG
CGCAGAAAAAAAGGATCTCAAGAAGATCCTTTGATCTTTTCTACGGGGTCTGACGCTCAGTGGAACGAAA
ACTCACGTTAAGGGATTTTGGTCATGAGATTATCAAAAAGGATCTTCACCTAGATCCTTTTAAATTAAAA
ATGAAGTTTTAAATCAATCTAAAGTATATATGAGTAAACTTGGTCTGACAGTTACCAATGCTTAATCAGT
GAGGCACCTATCTCAGCGATCTGTCTATTTCGTTCATCCATAGTTGCCTGACTCCCCGTCGTGTAGATAA
CTACGATACGGGAGGGCTTACCATCTGGCCCCAGTGCTGCAATGATACCGCGAGACCCACGCTCACCGGC
TCCAGATTTATCAGCAATAAACCAGCCAGCCGGAAGGGCCGAGCGCAGAAGTGGTCCTGCAACTTTATCC
GCCTCCATCCAGTCTATTAATTGTTGCCGGGAAGCTAGAGTAAGTAGTTCGCCAGTTAATAGTTTGCGCA
ACGTTGTTGCCATTGCTACAGGCATCGTGGTGTCACGCTCGTCGTTTGGTATGGCTTCATTCAGCTCCGG
TTCCCAACGATCAAGGCGAGTTACATGATCCCCCATGTTGTGCAAAAAAGCGGTTAGCTCCTTCGGTCCT
CCGATCGTTGTCAGAAGTAAGTTGGCCGCAGTGTTATCACTCATGGTTATGGCAGCACTGCATAATTCTC
TTACTGTCATGCCATCCGTAAGATGCTTTTCTGTGACTGGTGAGTACTCAACCAAGTCATTCTGAGAATA
GTGTATGCGGCGACCGAGTTGCTCTTGCCCGGCGTCAATACGGGATAATACCGCGCCACATAGCAGAACT
TTAAAAGTGCTCATCATTGGAAAACGTTCTTCGGGGCGAAAACTCTCAAGGATCTTACCGCTGTTGAGAT
CCAGTTCGATGTAACCCACTCGTGCACCCAACTGATCTTCAGCATCTTTTACTTTCACCAGCGTTTCTGG
GTGAGCAAAAACAGGAAGGCAAAATGCCGCAAAAAAGGGAATAAGGGCGACACGGAAATGTTGAATACTC
ATACTCTTCCTTTTTCAATATTATTGAAGCATTTATCAGGGTTATTGTCTCATGAGCGGATACATATTTG
AATGTATTTAGAAAAATAAACAAATAGGGGTTCCGCGCACATTTCCCCGAAAAGTGCCACCTAAATTGTA
AGCGTTAATATTTTGTTAAAATTCGCGTTAAATTTTTGTTAAATCAGCTCATTTTTTAACCAATAGGCCG
AAATCGGCAAAATCCCTTATAAATCAAAAGAATAGACCGAGATAGGGT
[37 nt withheld, positions 5089-5125]
AAAGAACGTGGACTCCAACGTCAAAGG
[49 nt withheld, positions 5153-5201]
T
[91 nt withheld, positions 5203-5293]
CTTCTCCGCCGCCGATCTGCCGCTGGACTACGTGGGTCTGGCC
Features (pLannotate 1.2.2; 16 found; start..end, strand, type, name):
      1..586     +  misc_feature   P element 5' end: No description available
    587..614     -  misc_feature   MCS (fragment): pBluescript multiple cloning site
    757..879     +  promoter       hsp70 promoter (fragment): Drosophila melanogaster hsp70Bb promoter
    898..1614    +  CDS            Venus: Venus is a basic (constitutively fluorescent) yellow fluorescent protein published in 2002, derived from Aequorea victoria. It is reported to be a rapidly-maturing weak dimer with moderate acid sensitivity.
   1627..1710    +  CDS            large T antigen (fragment): large T antigen from SV40 (simian virus 40)
   1733..1814    +  polyA_signal   SV40 poly(A) signal: SV40 polyadenylation signal
   1861..1894    -  protein_bind   attB: minimal attB site for the φC31 integrase (Groth et al., 2000) phage φC31 integrase
   1969..2091    +  CDS            Tef (fragment): TEF_RAT - Experimental evidence at protein level: Swiss-Prot protein existence level 1. Transcription factor that binds to and transactivates the TSHB promoter. Binds to a minimal DNA-binding sequence 5'- [TC][AG][AG]TTA[TC][AG]-3'. From Rattus norvegicus (Rat).
   2146..2586    +  CDS            GAL4 DNA binding domain: DNA binding domain of the GAL4 transcriptional activator; Saccharomyces cerevisiae GAL4 (truncated)
   2598..2631    +  protein_bind   loxP: Cre-mediated recombination occurs in the 8-bp core sequence (GCATACAT). Cre recombinase
   2704..2936    +  misc_feature   P element 3' end: P element 3' end
   2972..3030    -  CDS            lacI (fragment): lac repressor; lacI; The lac repressor binds to the lac operator to inhibit transcription in E. coli. This inhibition can be relieved by adding lactose or isopropyl-β-D-thiogalactopyranoside (IPTG).
   3213..3801    -  rep_origin     ori: high-copy-number ColE1/pMB1/pBR322/pUC origin of replication
   3972..4832    -  CDS            AmpR: β-lactamase; bla; confers resistance to ampicillin, carbenicillin, and related antibiotics
   4833..4937    -  promoter       AmpR promoter: bla
   4963..5293    -  rep_origin     f1 ori (fragment) (sequence partly withheld): f1 bacteriophage origin of replication; arrow indicates direction of (+) strand synthesis
