[The description below was written by a language model from this plasmid's Addgene catalogue record and pLannotate feature annotations shown in this document.]
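Description:
pF3BGX-T2A-GAL4-DBD is a Drosophila (insect expression) donor plasmid built on the pF3BGX backbone and intended for recombinase-mediated cassette exchange, so that a T2A-GAL4-DBD module can be placed at the C-terminal end of a target gene. In E. coli it is maintained as a high-copy plasmid through a ColE1/pUC-type origin and selected with ampicillin via the AmpR (β-lactamase) gene and its promoter; a fragment of the f1 origin and small pBluescript MCS and lacI remnants are backbone leftovers.

The fly-relevant portion of the 5,336 nt sequence lies between P element 5' and 3' ends. It contains the transformation marker listed in the catalogue as 3xP3-Venus. The annotation detects an hsp70 minimal promoter fragment driving Venus, followed by an SV40 large T fragment and SV40 poly(A) signal, but the 3xP3 eye-specific enhancer repeats themselves are not called in the feature table. Downstream sit a minimal φC31 attB site, a short region annotated by similarity to the bZIP factor Tef, the GAL4 DNA-binding domain, and a loxP site. The Tef-like segment probably corresponds to the leucine zipper typically fused to split-GAL4 halves, though the record does not say so, and the T2A peptide named in the insert is likewise not annotated.

T2A causes ribosomal skipping, so the GAL4 DBD would be released as a separate protein co-expressed with the tagged endogenous gene. On its own the DBD cannot activate UAS transgenes. It does so only where a complementary activation-domain half is also present, which allows intersectional labelling of cells. The attB and loxP sites presumably mediate the exchange with a compatible genomic landing cassette, although the exact scheme is not stated.
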