Addgene plasmid #138394: pF3BGX-T2A-GAL4-DBD
Purpose: RMCE vector for generating C-terminal T2A-GAL4-DBD fusion (split GAL4)
Depositing lab: Shu Kondo. Depositing organization: National Institute of Genetics. Publication: Neurochemical Organization of the Drosophila Brain Visualized by Endogenously Tagged Neurotransmitter Receptors. Kondo S, Takahashi T, Yamagata N, Imanishi Y, Katow H, Hiramatsu S, Lynn K, Abe A, Kumaraswamy A, Tanimoto H. Cell Rep. 2020 Jan 7;30(1):284-297.e5. doi: 10.1016/j.celrep.2019.12.018. PubMed 31914394.
Backbone
  Vector backbone: pF3BGX
  Vector type: Insect Expression
  Selectable markers: 3xP3-Venus
Growth in bacteria
  Bacterial resistance: Ampicillin, 100 μg/mL
  Growth temperature: 37°C
  Growth strain: NEB Stable
  Copy number: High Copy
Gene/Insert
  Gene/Insert name: T2A-GAL4-DBD
Terms and licenses: Academic/Nonprofit Terms; Industry Terms: Not Available to Industry
How to cite: pF3BGX-T2A-GAL4-DBD was a gift from Shu Kondo (Addgene plasmid # 138394 ; http://n2t.net/addgene:138394 ; RRID:Addgene_138394)
